Addgene plasmid #237665: PB_TetON_EGFP-NPM1-KS-0F
Purpose: For integration of EGFP-NPM1-KS-0F
Depositing lab: Denes Hnisz. Depositing organization: Max Planck Institute for Molecular Genetics. Publication: Probing condensate microenvironments with a micropeptide killswitch. Zhang Y, Stoppelkamp I, Fernandez-Pernas P, Allram M, Charman M, Magalhaes AP, Piedavent-Salomon M, Sommer G, Sung YC, Meyer K, Grams N, Halko E, Dongre S, Meierhofer D, Malszycki M, Ilik IA, Aktas T, Kraushar ML, Vastenhouw N, Weitzman MD, Grebien F, Niskanen H, Hnisz D. Nature. 2025 Jun 4. doi: 10.1038/s41586-025-09141-5. PubMed 40468084.
Backbone
  Vector backbone: PB-TetON
  Vector type: Mammalian Expression
Growth in bacteria
  Bacterial resistance: Ampicillin, 100 μg/mL
  Growth temperature: 37°C
  Growth strain: DH5alpha
  Copy number: High Copy
Gene/Insert
  Gene/Insert name: NPM1-KS-0F
  Species: H. sapiens (human)
  Entrez Gene: NPM1 (a.k.a. B23, NPM)
  Tag / fusion protein: EGFP (N terminal on insert)
  Cloning method: Gibson Cloning
Terms and licenses: Academic/Nonprofit Terms; Industry Terms: Not Available to Industry
How to cite: PB_TetON_EGFP-NPM1-KS-0F was a gift from Denes Hnisz (Addgene plasmid # 237665 ; http://n2t.net/addgene:237665 ; RRID:Addgene_237665)
