[The description below was written by a language model from this plasmid's Addgene catalogue record and pLannotate feature annotations shown in this document.]
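Description:
PB_TetON_EGFP-NPM1-KS-0F is a 9.2 kb mammalian expression plasmid built on the PB-TetON backbone and intended, according to the record, for genomic integration of a doxycycline-inducible EGFP-NPM1-KS-0F fusion. The "PB" prefix and the stated purpose suggest piggyBac transposon delivery, but the automated feature table does not annotate transposon terminal repeats, so this cannot be confirmed from the listed features. In bacteria the plasmid is maintained at high copy through a ColE1/pUC-type origin and selected with ampicillin (AmpR under its own bla promoter). An f1 origin and remnants of a lac promoter/operator and lacZα region are carried over from the cloning backbone. Short matches to the phage lambda portal protein are probably stuffer sequence or annotation artefacts rather than functional elements.

The payload is an all-in-one Tet-On arrangement. A TRE3G promoter drives EGFP fused in frame to the N terminus of human NPM1 (nucleophosmin, an abundant nucleolar protein), followed by an HSV TK polyadenylation signal. The "KS-0F" portion named in the insert is not separately annotated. It presumably lies in the unannotated stretch between the end of the NPM1 coding sequence and the poly(A) signal, and the associated publication title indicates that KS refers to a micropeptide "killswitch" used to probe condensate microenvironments; the record does not define what "0F" denotes. Downstream, an EF-1α core promoter with an HTLV-1 LTR fragment expresses an rtTA-type reverse tetracycline transactivator followed by a puromycin resistance gene, terminated by an SV40 poly(A) signal. How the two coding sequences are linked is not annotated. This design allows puromycin selection of stably integrated cells and doxycycline-controlled expression of the fluorescent NPM1 fusion for imaging.
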