Features (pLannotate 1.2.2; 24 found; start..end, strand, type, name):
     21..140     +  CDS            B (fragment): PORTL_LAMBD - Experimental evidence at protein level: Swiss-Prot protein existence level 1. Forms the portal vertex of the capsid (PubMed:6228056, PubMed:6232391). This portal plays critical roles in head assembly, genome packaging, neck/tail attachment, and genome ejection (Probable). The portal protein multimerizes as a single ring-shaped homododecamer arranged around a central channel (PubMed:6232391). Binds to the terminase subunits to form the packaging machine (PubMed:7799432). From Escherichia phage lambda (Bacteriophage lambda).
    658..1036    +  promoter       TRE3G promoter: 3rd-generation Tet-responsive promoter that can be activated by binding of Tet-On® 3G
   1049..1765    +  CDS            EGFP: EGFP is a basic (constitutively fluorescent) green fluorescent protein published in 1996, derived from Aequorea victoria. It is reported to be a rapidly-maturing weak dimer with moderate acid sensitivity.
   1766..2647    +  CDS            NPM1: NPM_HUMAN - Also known as NPM. Experimental evidence at protein level: Swiss-Prot protein existence level 1. Involved in diverse cellular processes such as ribosome biogenesis, centrosome duplication, protein chaperoning, histone assembly, cell proliferation, and regulation of tumor suppressors p53/TP53 and ARF. Binds ribosome presumably to drive ribosome nuclear export. Associated with nucleolar ribonucleoprotein structures and bind single-stranded nucleic acids. Acts as a chaperonin for the core histones H3, H2B and H4. Stimulates APEX1 endonuclease activity on apurinic/apyrimidinic (AP) dou
   2826..2874    +  polyA_signal   HSV TK poly(A) signal: herpes simplex virus thymidine kinase polyadenylation signal (Cole and Stacy, 1985)
   2965..2981    -  polyA_signal   bGH poly(A) signal (fragment): bovine growth hormone polyadenylation signal
   3105..3316    +  promoter       EF-1α core promoter: core promoter for human elongation factor EF-1α
   3329..3597    +  LTR            5' LTR (truncated): truncated 5' long terminal repeat (LTR) from human T-cell leukemia virus (HTLV) type 1
   3631..4328    +  CDS            rtTA3 (fragment): reverse tetracycline transactivator 3 activates expression from Tet-responsive promoters in the presence of doxycycline
   4258..4368    +  CDS            VP48: 3 tandem repeats of the minimal activation domain of herpes simplex virus VP16 (Cheng et al., 2013)
   4429..5028    +  CDS            PuroR: puromycin N-acetyltransferase; pac from Streptomyces alboniger; confers resistance to puromycin
   5029..5056    +  misc_feature   WPRE (fragment): woodchuck hepatitis virus posttranscriptional regulatory element
   5061..5182    +  polyA_signal   SV40 poly(A) signal: SV40 polyadenylation signal
   5200..5292    +  ncRNA          G-CSF SLDE: Accession: RF00183 - G-CSF factor stem-loop destabilising element (SLDE)
   5989..6456    +  CDS            B (fragment): PORTL_LAMBD - Experimental evidence at protein level: Swiss-Prot protein existence level 1. Forms the portal vertex of the capsid (PubMed:6228056, PubMed:6232391). This portal plays critical roles in head assembly, genome packaging, neck/tail attachment, and genome ejection (Probable). The portal protein multimerizes as a single ring-shaped homododecamer arranged around a central channel (PubMed:6232391). Binds to the terminase subunits to form the packaging machine (PubMed:7799432). From Escherichia phage lambda (Bacteriophage lambda).
   6494..6510    -  protein_bind   lac operator: The lac repressor binds to the lac operator to inhibit transcription in E. coli. This inhibition can be relieved by adding lactose or isopropyl-β-D-thiogalactopyranoside (IPTG). lac repressor encoded by lacI
   6518..6548    -  promoter       lac promoter: promoter for the E. coli lac operon
   6563..6584    -  protein_bind   CAP binding site: CAP binding activates transcription in the presence of cAMP. E. coli catabolite activator protein
   6597..6689    -  CDS            lacI (fragment): lac repressor; lacI; The lac repressor binds to the lac operator to inhibit transcription in E. coli. This inhibition can be relieved by adding lactose or isopropyl-β-D-thiogalactopyranoside (IPTG).
   6872..7460    -  rep_origin     ori: high-copy-number ColE1/pMB1/pBR322/pUC origin of replication
   7631..8491    -  CDS            AmpR: β-lactamase; bla; confers resistance to ampicillin, carbenicillin, and related antibiotics
   8492..8596    -  promoter       AmpR promoter: bla
   8649..9077    -  rep_origin     f1 ori (sequence partly withheld): f1 bacteriophage origin of replication; arrow indicates direction of (+) strand synthesis
   9082..19      -  CDS            lacZα (fragment) (across the origin): LacZα fragment of β-galactosidase; lacZ fragment
>Addgene plasmid #237665 | PB_TetON_EGFP-NPM1-KS-0F | addgene full sequence | sequence record 472213 | Addgene NGS Result
GTAAAACGACGGCCAGTGAGCGCGCCTCGTTCATTCACGTTTTTGAACCCGTGGAGGACGGGCAGACTCG
CGGTGCAAATGTGTTTTACAGCGTGATGGAGCAGATGAAGATGCTCGACACGCTGCAGAACACGCAGCTA
GATTAACCCTAGAAAGATAATCATATTGTGACGTACGTTAAAGATAATCATGTGTAAAATTGACGCATGT
GTTTTATCGGTCTGTATATCGAGGTTTATTTATTAATTTGAATAGATATTAAGTTTTATTATATTTACAC
TTACATACTAATAATAAATTCAACAAACAATTTATTTATGTTTATTTATTTATTAAAAAAAACAAAAACT
CAAAATTTCTTCTATAAAGTAACAAAACTTTTATGAGGGACAGCCCCCCCCCAAAGCCCCCAGGGATGTA
ATTACGTCCCTCCCCCGCTAGGGGGCAGCAGCGAGCCGCCCGGGGCTCCGCTCCGGTCCGGCGCTCCCCC
CGCATCCCCGAGCCGGCAGCGTGCGGGGACAGCCCGGGCACGGGGAAGGTGGCACGGGATCGCTTTCCTC
TGAACGCTTCTCGCTGCTCTTTGAGCCTGCAGACACCTGGGGGGATACGGGGAAAAGGCCTCCACGGCCA
CTAGTCTTTCGTCTTCAAGAATTCCTCGAGTTTACTCCCTATCAGTGATAGAGAACGTATGAAGAGTTTA
CTCCCTATCAGTGATAGAGAACGTATGCAGACTTTACTCCCTATCAGTGATAGAGAACGTATAAGGAGTT
TACTCCCTATCAGTGATAGAGAACGTATGACCAGTTTACTCCCTATCAGTGATAGAGAACGTATCTACAG
TTTACTCCCTATCAGTGATAGAGAACGTATATCCAGTTTACTCCCTATCAGTGATAGAGAACGTATAAGC
TTTAGGCGTGTACGGTGGGCGCCTATAAAAGCAGAGCTCGTTTAGTGAACCGTCAGATCGCCTGGAGCAA
TTCCACAACACTTTTGTCTTATACCAACTTTCCGTACCACTTCCTACCCTCGTAAAGGTCTAGAGACCAT
GGTGAGCAAGGGCGAGGAGCTGTTCACCGGGGTGGTGCCCATCCTGGTCGAGCTGGACGGCGACGTAAAC
GGCCACAAGTTCAGCGTGTCCGGCGAGGGCGAGGGCGATGCCACCTACGGCAAGCTGACCCTGAAGTTCA
TCTGCACCACCGGCAAGCTGCCCGTGCCCTGGCCCACCCTCGTGACCACCCTGACCTACGGCGTGCAGTG
CTTCAGCCGCTACCCCGACCACATGAAGCAGCACGACTTCTTCAAGTCCGCCATGCCCGAAGGCTACGTC
CAGGAGCGCACCATCTTCTTCAAGGACGACGGCAACTACAAGACCCGCGCCGAGGTGAAGTTCGAGGGCG
ACACCCTGGTGAACCGCATCGAGCTGAAGGGCATCGACTTCAAGGAGGACGGCAACATCCTGGGGCACAA
GCTGGAGTACAACTACAACAGCCACAACGTCTATATCATGGCCGACAAGCAGAAGAACGGCATCAAGGTG
AACTTCAAGATCCGCCACAACATCGAGGACGGCAGCGTGCAGCTCGCCGACCACTACCAGCAGAACACCC
CCATCGGCGACGGCCCCGTGCTGCTGCCCGACAACCACTACCTGAGCACCCAGTCCGCCCTGAGCAAAGA
CCCCAACGAGAAGCGCGATCACATGGTCCTGCTGGAGTTCGTGACCGCCGCCGGGATCACTCTCGGCATG
GACGAGCTGTACAAGATGGAAGATTCGATGGACATGGACATGAGCCCCCTGAGGCCCCAGAACTATCTTT
TCGGTTGTGAACTAAAGGCCGACAAAGATTATCACTTTAAGGTGGATAATGATGAAAATGAGCACCAGTT
ATCTTTAAGAACGGTCAGTTTAGGGGCTGGTGCAAAGGATGAGTTGCACATTGTTGAAGCAGAGGCAATG
AATTACGAAGGCAGTCCAATTAAAGTAACACTGGCAACTTTGAAAATGTCTGTACAGCCAACGGTTTCCC
TTGGGGGCTTTGAAATAACACCACCAGTGGTCTTAAGGTTGAAGTGTGGTTCAGGGCCAGTGCATATTAG
TGGACAGCACTTAGTAGCTGTGGAGGAAGATGCAGAGTCAGAAGATGAAGAGGAGGAGGATGTGAAACTC
TTAAGTATATCTGGAAAGCGGTCTGCCCCTGGAGGTGGTAGCAAGGTTCCACAGAAAAAAGTAAAACTTG
CTGCTGATGAAGATGATGACGATGATGATGAAGAGGATGATGATGAAGATGATGATGATGATGATTTTGA
TGATGAGGAAGCTGAAGAAAAAGCGCCAGTGAAGAAATCTATACGAGATACTCCAGCCAAAAATGCACAA
AAGTCAAATCAGAATGGAAAAGACTCAAAACCATCATCAACACCAAGATCAAAAGGACAAGAATCCTTCA
AGAAACAGGAAAAAACTCCTAAAACACCAAAAGGACCTAGTTCTGTAGAAGACATTAAAGCAAAAATGCA
AGCAAGTATAGAAAAAGGTGGTTCTCTTCCCAAAGTGGAAGCCAAATTCATCAATTATGTGAAGAATTGC
TTCCGGATGACTGACCAAGAGGCTATTCAAGATCTCTGGCAGTGGAGGAAGTCTCTTATGATGATGATGA
ATAAGTTGGTTCTAGCGCAGTCCTGTCTATGAAAGACCGGTTGACCGGTTAGTAATGAGTTTAAACGGGG
GAGGAAGACCGGTTGACCGGTTAGTAATGAGTTTAAACGGGGGAGGCTAACTGAAACACGGAAGGAGACA
ATACCGGAAGGAACCCGCGCTATGACGGCAATAAAAAGACAGAATAAAACGCACGGGTGTTGGGTCGTTT
GTTCATAAACGCGGGGTTCGGTCCCAGGGCTGGCACTCTGTCGATACCCCACCGAGACCCCATTGGGGCC
AATACGCCCGCGTTTCTTCCTTTTCCCCACCCCACCCCCCAAGTTCGGGTGAAGGCCCAGGGCTCGCAGC
CAACGTCGGGGCGGCAGGCCCTGCCATAGCAGATCTGCGAAATCGGATCCAGCTGAATCTAAGTGGATCT
GCGATCGCTCCGGTGCCCGTCAGTGGGCAGAGCGCACATCGCCCACAGTCCCCGAGAAGTTGGGGGGAGG
GGTCGGCAATTGAACGGGTGCCTAGAGAAGGTGGCGCGGGGTAAACTGGGAAAGTGATGTCGTGTACTGG
CTCCGCCTTTTTCCCGAGGGTGGGGGAGAACCGTATATAAGTGCAGTAGTCGCCGTGAACGTTCTTTTTC
GCAACGGGTTTGCCGCCAGAACACAGCTGAAGCTTCGAGGGGCTCGCATCTCTCCTTCACGCGCCCGCCG
CCCTACCTGAGGCCGCCATCCACGCCGGTTGAGTCGCGTTCTGCCGCCTCCCGCCTGTGGTGCCTCCTGA
ACTGCGTCCGCCGTCTAGGTAAGTTTAAAGCTCAGGTCGAGACCGGGCCTTTGTCCGGCGCTCCCTTGGA
GCCTACCTAGACTCAGCCGGCTCTCCACGCTTTGCCTGACCCTGCTTGCTCAACTCTACGTCTTTGTTTC
GTTTTCTGTTCTGCGCCGTTACAGATCTAAGCTGTGACCGGCGCCTACTCTAGAGCCGCCATGTCTAGAC
TGGACAAGAGCAAAGTCATAAACTCTGCTCTGGAATTACTCAATGGAGTCGGTATCGAAGGCCTGACGAC
AAGGAAACTCGCTCAAAAGCTGGGAGTTGAGCAGCCTACCCTGTACTGGCACGTGAAGAACAAGCGGGCC
CTGCTCGATGCCCTGCCAATCGAGATGCTGGACAGGCATCATACCCACTCCTGCCCCCTGGAAGGCGAGT
CATGGCAAGACTTTCTGCGGAACAACGCCAAGTCATACCGCTGTGCTCTCCTCTCACATCGCGACGGGGC
TAAAGTGCATCTCGGCACCCGCCCAACAGAGAAACAGTACGAAACCCTGGAAAATCAGCTCGCGTTCCTG
TGTCAGCAAGGCTTCTCCCTGGAGAACGCACTGTACGCTCTGTCCGCCGTGGGCCACTTTACACTGGGCT
GCGTATTGGAGGAACAGGAGCATCAAGTAGCAAAAGAGGAAAGAGAGACACCTACCACCGATTCTATGCC
CCCACTTCTGAAACAAGCAATTGAGCTGTTCGACCGGCAGGGAGCCGAACCTGCCTTCCTTTTCGGCCTG
GAACTAATCATATGTGGCCTGGAGAAACAGCTAAAGTGCGAAAGCGGCGGGCCGACCGACGCCCTTGACG
ATTTTGACTTAGACATGCTCCCAGCCGATGCCCTTGACGACTTTGACCTTGATATGCTGCCTGCTGACGC
TCTTGACGATTTTGACCTTGACATGCTCCCCGGGGAGGGCAGAGGAAGTCTTCTAACATGCGGTGACGTG
GAGGAGAATCCCGGCCCTATGACCGAGTACAAGCCCACGGTGCGCCTCGCCACCCGCGACGACGTCCCCA
GGGCCGTACGCACCCTCGCCGCCGCGTTCGCCGACTACCCCGCCACGCGCCACACCGTCGATCCGGACCG
CCACATCGAGCGGGTCACCGAGCTGCAAGAACTCTTCCTCACGCGCGTCGGGCTCGACATCGGCAAGGTG
TGGGTCGCGGACGACGGCGCCGCGGTGGCGGTCTGGACCACGCCGGAGAGCGTCGAAGCGGGGGCGGTGT
TCGCCGAGATCGGCCCGCGCATGGCCGAGTTGAGCGGTTCCCGGCTGGCCGCGCAGCAACAGATGGAAGG
CCTCCTGGCGCCGCACCGGCCCAAGGAGCCCGCGTGGTTCCTGGCCACCGTCGGCGTCTCGCCCGACCAC
CAGGGCAAGGGTCTGGGCAGCGCCGTCGTGCTCCCCGGAGTGGAGGCGGCCGAGCGCGCCGGGGTGCCCG
CCTTCCTGGAGACCTCCGCGCCCCGCAACCTCCCCTTCTACGAGCGGCTCGGCTTCACCGTCACCGCCGA
CGTCGAGGTGCCCGAAGGACCGCGCACCTGGTGCATGACCCGCAAGCCCGGTGCCTGAAATCAACCTCTG
GATTACAAAATTTGTGGGTAAACTTGTTTATTGCAGCTTATAATGGTTACAAATAAAGCAATAGCATCAC
AAATTTCACAAATAAAGCATTTTTTTCACTGCATTCTAGTTGTGGTTTGTCCAAACTCATCAATGTATCT
TATCATGTCTGGAATTGACTCAAATGATGTCAATTAGTCTATCAGAAGCTCATCTGGTCTCCCTTCCGGG
GGACAAGACATCCCTGTTTAATATTTAAACAGCAGTGTTCCCAAACTGGGTTCTTATATCCCTTGCTCTG
GTCAACCAGGTTGCAGGGTTTCCTGTCCTCACAGGAACGAAGTCCCTAAAGAAACAGTGGCAGCCAGGTT
TAGCCCCGGAATTGACTGGATTCCTTTTTTAGGGCCCATTGGTATGGCTTTTTCCCCGTATCCCCCCAGG
TGTCTGCAGGCTCAAAGAGCAGCGAGAAGCGTTCAGAGGAAAGCGATCCCGTGCCACCTTCCCCGTGCCC
GGGCTGTCCCCGCACGCTGCCGGCTCGGGGATGCGGGGGGAGCGCCGGACCGGAGCGGAGCCCCGGGCGG
CTCGCTGCTGCCCCCTAGCGGGGGAGGGACGTAATTACATCCCTGGGGGCTTTGGGGGGGGGCTGTCCCT
GATATCTATAACAAGAAAATATATATATAATAAGTTATCACGTAAGTAGAACATGAAATAACAATATAAT
TATCGTATGAGTTAAATCTTAAAAGTCACGTAAAAGATAATCATGCGTCATTTTGACTCACGCGGTCGTT
ATAGTTCAAAATCAGTGACACTTACCGCATTGACAAGCACGCCTCACGGGAGCTCCAAGCGGCGACTGAG
ATGTCCTAAATGCACAGCGACGGATTCGCGCTATTTAGAAAGAGAGAGCAATATTTCAAGAATGCATGCG
TCAATTTTACGCAGACTATCTTTCTAGGGTTAATCTAGCTGCATCAGGATCATATCGTCGGGTCTTTTTT
CCGGCTCAGTCATCGCCCAAGCTGGCGCTATCTGGGCATCGGGGAGGAAGAAGCCCGTGCCTTTTCCCGC
GAGGTTGAAGCGGCATGGAAAGAGTTTGCCGAGGATGACTGCTGCTGCATTGACGTTGAGCGAAAACGCA
CGTTTACCATGATGATTCGGGAAGGTGTGGCCATGCACGCCTTTAACGGTGAACTGTTCGTTCAGGCCAC
CTGGGATACCAGTTCGTCGCGGCTTTTCCGGACACAGTTCCGGATGGTCAGCCCGAAGCGCATCAGCAAC
CCGAACAATACCGGCGACAGCCGGAACTGCCGTGCCGGTGTGCAGATTAATGACAGCGGTGCGGCGCTGG
GATATTACGTCAGCGAGGACGGGTATCCTGGCTGGATGCCGCAGAAATGGACATGGATACCCCGTGAGTT
ACCCGGCGGGCGCGCTTGGCGTAATCATGGTCATAGCTGTTTCCTGTGTGAAATTGTTATCCGCTCACAA
TTCCACACAACATACGAGCCGGAAGCATAAAGTGTAAAGCCTGGGGTGCCTAATGAGTGAGCTAACTCAC
ATTAATTGCGTTGCGCTCACTGCCCGCTTTCCAGTCGGGAAACCTGTCGTGCCAGCTGCATTAATGAATC
GGCCAACGCGCGGGGAGAGGCGGTTTGCGTATTGGGCGCTCTTCCGCTTCCTCGCTCACTGACTCGCTGC
GCTCGGTCGTTCGGCTGCGGCGAGCGGTATCAGCTCACTCAAAGGCGGTAATACGGTTATCCACAGAATC
AGGGGATAACGCAGGAAAGAACATGTGAGCAAAAGGCCAGCAAAAGGCCAGGAACCGTAAAAAGGCCGCG
TTGCTGGCGTTTTTCCATAGGCTCCGCCCCCCTGACGAGCATCACAAAAATCGACGCTCAAGTCAGAGGT
GGCGAAACCCGACAGGACTATAAAGATACCAGGCGTTTCCCCCTGGAAGCTCCCTCGTGCGCTCTCCTGT
TCCGACCCTGCCGCTTACCGGATACCTGTCCGCCTTTCTCCCTTCGGGAAGCGTGGCGCTTTCTCATAGC
TCACGCTGTAGGTATCTCAGTTCGGTGTAGGTCGTTCGCTCCAAGCTGGGCTGTGTGCACGAACCCCCCG
TTCAGCCCGACCGCTGCGCCTTATCCGGTAACTATCGTCTTGAGTCCAACCCGGTAAGACACGACTTATC
GCCACTGGCAGCAGCCACTGGTAACAGGATTAGCAGAGCGAGGTATGTAGGCGGTGCTACAGAGTTCTTG
AAGTGGTGGCCTAACTACGGCTACACTAGAAGAACAGTATTTGGTATCTGCGCTCTGCTGAAGCCAGTTA
CCTTCGGAAAAAGAGTTGGTAGCTCTTGATCCGGCAAACAAACCACCGCTGGTAGCGGTGGTTTTTTTGT
TTGCAAGCAGCAGATTACGCGCAGAAAAAAAGGATCTCAAGAAGATCCTTTGATCTTTTCTACGGGGTCT
GACGCTCAGTGGAACGAAAACTCACGTTAAGGGATTTTGGTCATGAGATTATCAAAAAGGATCTTCACCT
AGATCCTTTTAAATTAAAAATGAAGTTTTAAATCAATCTAAAGTATATATGAGTAAACTTGGTCTGACAG
TTACCAATGCTTAATCAGTGAGGCACCTATCTCAGCGATCTGTCTATTTCGTTCATCCATAGTTGCCTGA
CTCCCCGTCGTGTAGATAACTACGATACGGGAGGGCTTACCATCTGGCCCCAGTGCTGCAATGATACCGC
GAGACCCACGCTCACCGGCTCCAGATTTATCAGCAATAAACCAGCCAGCCGGAAGGGCCGAGCGCAGAAG
TGGTCCTGCAACTTTATCCGCCTCCATCCAGTCTATTAATTGTTGCCGGGAAGCTAGAGTAAGTAGTTCG
CCAGTTAATAGTTTGCGCAACGTTGTTGCCATTGCTACAGGCATCGTGGTGTCACGCTCGTCGTTTGGTA
TGGCTTCATTCAGCTCCGGTTCCCAACGATCAAGGCGAGTTACATGATCCCCCATGTTGTGCAAAAAAGC
GGTTAGCTCCTTCGGTCCTCCGATCGTTGTCAGAAGTAAGTTGGCCGCAGTGTTATCACTCATGGTTATG
GCAGCACTGCATAATTCTCTTACTGTCATGCCATCCGTAAGATGCTTTTCTGTGACTGGTGAGTACTCAA
CCAAGTCATTCTGAGAATAGTGTATGCGGCGACCGAGTTGCTCTTGCCCGGCGTCAATACGGGATAATAC
CGCGCCACATAGCAGAACTTTAAAAGTGCTCATCATTGGAAAACGTTCTTCGGGGCGAAAACTCTCAAGG
ATCTTACCGCTGTTGAGATCCAGTTCGATGTAACCCACTCGTGCACCCAACTGATCTTCAGCATCTTTTA
CTTTCACCAGCGTTTCTGGGTGAGCAAAAACAGGAAGGCAAAATGCCGCAAAAAAGGGAATAAGGGCGAC
ACGGAAATGTTGAATACTCATACTCTTCCTTTTTCAATATTATTGAAGCATTTATCAGGGTTATTGTCTC
ATGAGCGGATACATATTTGAATGTATTTAGAAAAATAAACAAATAGGGGTTCCGCGCACATTTCCCCGAA
AAGTGCCACCTAAATTGTAAGCGTTAATATTTTGTTAAAATTCGCGTTAAATTTTTGTTAAATCAGCTCA
TTTTTTAACCAATAGGCCGAAATCGGCAAAATCCCTTATAAATCAAAAGAATAGACCGAGATAGGGT
[37 nt withheld, positions 8748-8784]
AAAGAACGTGGACTCCAACGTCAAAGG
[49 nt withheld, positions 8812-8860]
T
[91 nt withheld, positions 8862-8952]
G
[124 nt withheld, positions 8954-9077]
CCCATTCGCCATTCAGGCTGCGCAACTGTTGGGAAGGGCGATCGGTGCGGGCCTCTTCGCTATTACGCCA
GCTGGCGAAAGGGGGATGTGCTGCAAGGCGATTAAGTTGGGTAACGCCAGGGTTTTCCCAGTCACGACGT
T
